Addgene plasmid #214853: AiP14035: pAAV-AiE0452h_3xC2-minBG-CoChR-EGFP-WPRE3-BGHpA (Alias: CN4035)
Purpose: Expression of CoChR-EGFP in striatal indirect pathway medium spiny neurons (D2 MSNs)
Depositing lab: Allen Institute for Brain Science & Jonathan Ting. Depositing organization: Allen Institute. Publication: Enhancer AAV toolbox for accessing and perturbing striatal cell types and circuits. Hunker AC, Wirthlin ME, Gill G, Johansen NJ, Hooper M, Omstead V, Vargas S, Lerma MN, Taskin N, Weed N, Laird WD, Bishaw YM, Bendrick JL, Gore BB, Ben-Simon Y, Opitz-Araya X, Martinez RA, Way SW, Thyagarajan B, Otto S, Sanchez REA, Alexander JR, Amaya A, Amster A, Arbuckle J, Ayala A, Baker PM, Barcelli T, Barta S, Bertagnolli D, Bielstein C, Bishwakarma P, Bowlus J, Boyer G, Brouner K, Casian B, Casper T, Chakka AB, Chakrabarty R, Chong P, Clark M, Colbert K, Daniel S, Dawe T, Departee M, DiValentin P, Donadio NP, Dotson NI, Dwivedi D, Egdorf T, Fliss T, Gary A, Goldy J, Grasso C, Groce EL, Gudsnuk K, Han W, Haradon Z, Hastings S, Helback O, Ho WV, Huang C, Johnson T, Jones DL, Juneau Z, Kenney J, Leibly M, Li S, Liang E, Loeffler H, Lusk NA, Madigan Z, Malloy J, Malone J, McCue R, Melchor J, Mich JK, Moosman S, Morin E, Naidoo R, Newman D, Ngo K, Nguyen K, Oster AL, Ouellette B, Oyama AA, Pena N, Pham T, Phillips E, Pom C, Potekhina L, Ransford S, Ray PL, Reding M, Rette DF, Reynoldson C, Rimorin C, Sigler AR, Rocha DB, Ronellenfitch K, Ruiz A, Sawyer L, Sevigny JP, Shapovalova NV, Shepard N, Shulga L, Soliman S, Staats B, Taormina MJ, Tieu M, Wang Y, Wilkes J, Wood T, Zhou T, Williford A, Dee N, Mollenkopf T, Ng L, Esposito L, Kalmbach BE, Yao S, Ariza J, Collman F, Mufti S, Smith K, Waters J, Ersing I, Patrick M, Zeng H, Lein ES, Kojima Y, Horwitz G, Owen SF, Levi BP, Daigle TL, Tasic B, Bakken TE, Ting JT. Neuron. 2025 May 21;113(10):1507-1524.e17. doi: 10.1016/j.neuron.2025.04.035. PubMed 40403704.
Backbone
  Vector backbone: rAAV
  Vector type: AAV
Growth in bacteria
  Bacterial resistance: Ampicillin, 100 μg/mL
  Growth temperature: 30°C
  Growth strain: NEB Stable
  Copy number: High Copy
Gene/Insert
  Gene/Insert name: CoChR-EGFP
  Species: Synthetic
  Cloning method: Restriction Enzyme; 5′ cloning site unknown (unknown if destroyed)
Terms and licenses: Academic/Nonprofit Terms; Industry Terms: Not Available to Industry
Depositor comments: Allen Institute plasmid ALIAS: AiP14035 This work supported by NIH BRAIN Initiative grant UF1MH128339
How to cite: AiP14035: pAAV-AiE0452h_3xC2-minBG-CoChR-EGFP-WPRE3-BGHpA (Alias: CN4035) was a gift from Allen Institute for Brain Science & Jonathan Ting (Addgene plasmid # 214853 ; http://n2t.net/addgene:214853 ; RRID:Addgene_214853) For viral preps, please replace (Addgene plasmid # 214853) in the above sentence with: (Addgene viral prep # 214853-PHPeB)
