[The description below was written by a language model from this plasmid's Addgene catalogue record and pLannotate feature annotations shown in this document.]
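Description:
AiP14035: pAAV-AiE0452h_3xC2-minBG-CoChR-EGFP-WPRE3-BGHpA (alias CN4035) is a 5,739 nt recombinant AAV transfer plasmid designed to deliver an optogenetic actuator to a defined striatal cell type. It is maintained in bacteria through a high-copy ColE1/pUC-type origin and selected with ampicillin via the β-lactamase gene and its promoter. The backbone also contains an f1 phage origin and short remnants of pBR322 bom and rop. AAV2 inverted terminal repeats flank the expression cassette and provide the signals for replication and packaging of the genome into AAV capsids. The right ITR is annotated in full, whereas only short fragments of the left ITR were detected. The record specifies a recombination-deficient bacterial strain, as is common for repeat-containing AAV plasmids.

The payload is CoChR, a high-photocurrent channelrhodopsin from Chloromonas oogama, followed closely by EGFP, apparently as a fusion, so that light-activatable neurons can be identified by fluorescence. According to the construct name, expression is driven by the enhancer AiE0452h in a "3xC2" configuration, presumably a triplicated core of the enhancer, placed upstream of a minimal beta-globin promoter (minBG). These elements are not annotated in the feature table, but they presumably occupy the unannotated region between the left ITR and the CoChR coding sequence. Downstream, two WPRE fragments correspond to the shortened WPRE3 element, which enhances transcript stability and expression while saving packaging space, followed by the bovine growth hormone polyadenylation signal.

The stated purpose is expression of CoChR-EGFP in striatal indirect pathway medium spiny neurons (D2 MSNs), allowing optical activation of this population without relying on transgenic driver lines. The construct belongs to an enhancer AAV toolbox for striatal cell types and circuits, and the record also mentions a PHP.eB-capsid viral preparation.
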