Features (pLannotate 1.2.2; 15 found; start..end, strand, type, name):
     12..39      +  repeat_region  AAV2 ITR (fragment): inverted terminal repeat of adeno-associated virus serotype 2 inverted
     68..95      +  repeat_region  AAV2 ITR (fragment): inverted terminal repeat of adeno-associated virus serotype 2 inverted
    900..1763    +  CDS            CoChR: high-photocurrent channelrhodopsin from Chloromonas oogama (Shemesh et al., 2017)
   1782..2498    +  CDS            EGFP: the original enhanced GFP (Yang et al., 1996) mammalian codon-optimized
   2513..2670    +  misc_feature   WPRE (fragment): woodchuck hepatitis virus posttranscriptional regulatory element
   2676..2756    +  misc_feature   WPRE (fragment): woodchuck hepatitis virus posttranscriptional regulatory element
   2773..2884    +  polyA_signal   bGH poly(A) signal: bovine growth hormone polyadenylation signal
   3002..3142    +  repeat_region  AAV2 ITR: inverted terminal repeat of adeno-associated virus serotype 2 inverted
   3147..3198    -  misc_feature   bom (fragment): basis of mobility region from pBR322
   3217..3672    +  rep_origin     f1 ori (sequence partly withheld): f1 bacteriophage origin of replication; arrow indicates direction of (+) strand synthesis
   3673..3722    -  misc_feature   bom (fragment): basis of mobility region from pBR322
   3824..3859    -  CDS            rop (fragment): Rop protein, which maintains plasmids at low copy number; rop
   3954..4058    +  promoter       AmpR promoter: bla
   4059..4919    +  CDS            AmpR: β-lactamase; bla; confers resistance to ampicillin, carbenicillin, and related antibiotics
   5090..5678    +  rep_origin     ori: high-copy-number ColE1/pMB1/pBR322/pUC origin of replication
>Addgene plasmid #214853 | AiP14035: pAAV-AiE0452h_3xC2-minBG-CoChR-EGFP-WPRE3-BGHpA (Alias: CN4035) | addgene full sequence | sequence record 425091 | Addgene NGS Result
CCTGCAGGCAGCTGCGCGCTCGCTCGCTCACTGAGGCCGCCCGGGCGTCGGGCGACCTTTGGTCGCCCGG
CCTCAGTGAGCGAGCGAGCGCGCAGAGAGGGAGTGGCCAACTCCATCACTAGGGGTTCCTGCGGCCGCAC
GCGTGTGAAAAATACCTAGTCTTGAACTTTGGAGTTCCAAATTCCACATGATCGACTTCCTCAAGGCTTT
TCACTTGACGAACAAATTGCATGCCAAGAAATCGTCAAAATTCTATCAAGCTTAATTATGCAATTTCTGT
CTATAAATGACATACCTCCTGTACCCTATGACACCCACCTATGCACTAATAAGATGTGACAGCTGCATCA
CCAACAAAGCCTCCCCCGCCTGGTGAAAAATACCTAGTCTTGAACTTTGGAGTTCCAAATTCCACATGAT
CGACTTCCTCAAGGCTTTTCACTTGACGAACAAATTGCATGCCAAGAAATCGTCAAAATTCTATCAAGCT
TAATTATGCAATTTCTGTCTATAAATGACATACCTCCTGTACCCTATGACACCCACCTATGCACTAATAA
GATGTGACAGCTGCATCACCAACAAAGCCTCCCCCGCCTGGTGAAAAATACCTAGTCTTGAACTTTGGAG
TTCCAAATTCCACATGATCGACTTCCTCAAGGCTTTTCACTTGACGAACAAATTGCATGCCAAGAAATCG
TCAAAATTCTATCAAGCTTAATTATGCAATTTCTGTCTATAAATGACATACCTCCTGTACCCTATGACAC
CCACCTATGCACTAATAAGATGTGACAGCTGCATCACCAACAAAGCCTCCCCCGCCTGGAGCTCGGGCTG
GGCATAAAAGTCAGGGCAGAGCCATCTATTGCTTACATTTGCTTCTGGGATCCGCCACCATGCTGGGAAA
CGGCAGCGCCATTGTGCCTATCGACCAGTGCTTTTGCCTGGCTTGGACCGACAGCCTGGGAAGCGATACA
GAGCAGCTGGTGGCCAACATCCTCCAGTGGTTCGCCTTCGGCTTCAGCATCCTGATCCTGATGTTCTACG
CCTACCAGACTTGGAGAGCCACTTGCGGTTGGGAGGAGGTCTACGTCTGTTGCGTCGAGCTGACCAAGGT
CATCATCGAGTTCTTCCACGAGTTCGACGACCCCAGCATGCTGTACCTGGCTAACGGACACCGAGTCCAG
TGGCTGAGATACGCAGAGTGGCTGCTGACTTGTCCCGTCATCCTGATCCACCTGAGCAACCTGACCGGCC
TGAAGGACGACTACAGCAAGCGGACCATGAGGCTGCTGGTGTCAGACGTGGGAACCATCGTGTGGGGAGC
TACAAGCGCCATGAGCACAGGCTACGTCAAGGTCATCTTCTTCGTGCTGGGTTGCATCTACGGCGCCAAC
ACCTTCTTCCACGCCGCCAAGGTGTATATCGAGAGCTACCACGTGGTGCCAAAGGGCAGACCTAGAACCG
TCGTGCGGATCATGGCTTGGCTGTTCTTCCTGTCTTGGGGCATGTTCCCCGTGCTGTTCGTCGTGGGACC
AGAAGGATTCGACGCCATCAGCGTGTACGGCTCTACCATTGGCCACACCATCATCGACCTCATGAGCAAG
AATTGTTGGGGCCTGCTGGGACACTATCTGAGAGTGCTGATCCACCAGCACATCATCATCTACGGCGACA
TCCGGAAGAAGACCAAGATCAACGTGGCCGGCGAGGAGATGGAAGTGGAGACCATGGTGGACCAGGAGGA
CGAGGAGACAGTGGCGGCACCGGTAGTAGCAGTGAGCAAGGGCGAGGAGCTGTTCACCGGGGTGGTGCCC
ATCCTGGTCGAGCTGGACGGCGACGTAAACGGCCACAAGTTCAGCGTGTCCGGCGAGGGCGAGGGCGATG
CCACCTACGGCAAGCTGACCCTGAAGTTCATTTGCACCACCGGCAAGCTGCCCGTGCCCTGGCCCACCCT
CGTGACCACCCTGACCTACGGCGTGCAGTGCTTCAGCCGCTACCCCGACCACATGAAGCAGCACGACTTC
TTCAAGTCCGCCATGCCCGAAGGCTACGTCCAGGAGCGCACCATCTTCTTCAAGGACGACGGCAACTACA
AGACCCGCGCCGAGGTGAAGTTCGAGGGCGACACCCTGGTGAACCGCATCGAGCTGAAGGGCATCGACTT
CAAGGAGGACGGCAACATCCTGGGGCACAAGCTGGAGTACAACTACAACAGCCACAACGTCTATATCATG
GCCGACAAGCAGAAGAACGGCATCAAGGTGAACTTCAAGATCCGCCACAACATCGAGGACGGCAGCGTGC
AGCTCGCCGACCACTACCAGCAGAACACCCCCATCGGCGACGGCCCCGTGCTGCTGCCCGACAACCACTA
CCTGAGCACCCAGTCCGCCCTGAGCAAAGACCCCAACGAGAAGCGCGATCACATGGTCCTGCTGGAGTTC
GTGACCGCCGCCGGGATCACTCTCGGCATGGACGAGCTGTACAAGTAAGAATTCGATATCATAATCAACC
TCTGGATTACAAAATTTGTGAAAGATTGACTGGTATTCTTAACTATGTTGCTCCTTTTACGCTATGTGGA
TACGCTGCTTTAATGCCTTTGTATCATGCTATTGCTTCCCGTATGGCTTTCATTTTCTCCTCCTTGTATA
AATCCTGGTTAGTTCTTGCCACGGCGGAACTCATCGCCGCCTGCCTTGCCCGCTGCTGGACAGGGGCTCG
GCTGTTGGGCACTGACAATTCCGTGGCTCGAGAGATCTTCGACTGTGCCTTCTAGTTGCCAGCCATCTGT
TGTTTGCCCCTCCCCCGTGCCTTCCTTGACCCTGGAAGGTGCCACTCCCACTGTCCTTTCCTAATAAAAT
GAGGAAATTGCATCGCATTGTCTGAGTAGGTGTCATTCTATTCTGGGGGGTGGGGTGGGGCAGGACAGCA
AGGGGGAGGATTGGGAAGACAATAGCAGGCATGAGATCTCACGTGCGGACCGAGCGGCCGCAGGAACCCC
TAGTGATGGAGTTGGCCACTCCCTCTCTGCGCGCTCGCTCGCTCACTGAGGCCGGGCGACCAAAGGTCGC
CCGACGCCCGGGCTTTGCCCGGGCGGCCTCAGTGAGCGAGCGAGCGCGCAGCTGCCTGCAGGGGCGCCTG
ATGCGGTATTTTCTCCTTACGCATCTGTGCGGTATTTCACACCGCATA
[95 nt withheld, positions 3199-3293]
T
[46 nt withheld, positions 3295-3340]
C
[141 nt withheld, positions 3342-3482]
CCTTTGACGTTGGAGTCCACGTTCTTT
[37 nt withheld, positions 3510-3546]
ACTCTATCTCGGGCTATTCTTTTGATTTATAAGGGATTTTGCCGATTTCGGTCTATTGGTTAAAAAATGA
GCTGATTTAACAAAAATTTAACGCGAATTTTAACAAAATATTAACGTTTACAATTTTATGGTGCACTCTC
AGTACAATCTGCTCTGATGCCGCATAGTTAAGCCAGCCCCGACACCCGCCAACACCCGCTGACGCGCCCT
GACGGGCTTGTCTGCTCCCGGCATCCGCTTACAGACAAGCTGTGACCGTCTCCGGGAGCTGCATGTGTCA
GAGGTTTTCACCGTCATCACCGAAACGCGCGAGACGAAAGGGCCTCGTGATACGCCTATTTTTATAGGTT
AATGTCATGATAATAATGGTTTCTTAGACGTCAGGTGGCACTTTTCGGGGAAATGTGCGCGGAACCCCTA
TTTGTTTATTTTTCTAAATACATTCAAATATGTATCCGCTCATGAGACAATAACCCTGATAAATGCTTCA
ATAATATTGAAAAAGGAAGAGTATGAGTATTCAACATTTCCGTGTCGCCCTTATTCCCTTTTTTGCGGCA
TTTTGCCTTCCTGTTTTTGCTCACCCAGAAACGCTGGTGAAAGTAAAAGATGCTGAAGATCAGTTGGGTG
CACGAGTGGGTTACATCGAACTGGATCTCAACAGCGGTAAGATCCTTGAGAGTTTTCGCCCCGAAGAACG
TTTTCCAATGATGAGCACTTTTAAAGTTCTGCTATGTGGCGCGGTATTATCCCGTATTGACGCCGGGCAA
GAGCAACTCGGTCGCCGCATACACTATTCTCAGAATGACTTGGTTGAGTACTCACCAGTCACAGAAAAGC
ATCTTACGGATGGCATGACAGTAAGAGAATTATGCAGTGCTGCCATAACCATGAGTGATAACACTGCGGC
CAACTTACTTCTGACAACGATCGGAGGACCGAAGGAGCTAACCGCTTTTTTGCACAACATGGGGGATCAT
GTAACTCGCCTTGATCGTTGGGAACCGGAGCTGAATGAAGCCATACCAAACGACGAGCGTGACACCACGA
TGCCTGTAGCAATGGCAACAACGTTGCGCAAACTATTAACTGGCGAACTACTTACTCTAGCTTCCCGGCA
ACAATTAATAGACTGGATGGAGGCGGATAAAGTTGCAGGACCACTTCTGCGCTCGGCCCTTCCGGCTGGC
TGGTTTATTGCTGATAAATCTGGAGCCGGTGAGCGTGGGTCTCGCGGTATCATTGCAGCACTGGGGCCAG
ATGGTAAGCCCTCCCGTATCGTAGTTATCTACACGACGGGGAGTCAGGCAACTATGGATGAACGAAATAG
ACAGATCGCTGAGATAGGTGCCTCACTGATTAAGCATTGGTAACTGTCAGACCAAGTTTACTCATATATA
CTTTAGATTGATTTAAAACTTCATTTTTAATTTAAAAGGATCTAGGTGAAGATCCTTTTTGATAATCTCA
TGACCAAAATCCCTTAACGTGAGTTTTCGTTCCACTGAGCGTCAGACCCCGTAGAAAAGATCAAAGGATC
TTCTTGAGATCCTTTTTTTCTGCGCGTAATCTGCTGCTTGCAAACAAAAAAACCACCGCTACCAGCGGTG
GTTTGTTTGCCGGATCAAGAGCTACCAACTCTTTTTCCGAAGGTAACTGGCTTCAGCAGAGCGCAGATAC
CAAATACTGTTCTTCTAGTGTAGCCGTAGTTAGGCCACCACTTCAAGAACTCTGTAGCACCGCCTACATA
CCTCGCTCTGCTAATCCTGTTACCAGTGGCTGCTGCCAGTGGCGATAAGTCGTGTCTTACCGGGTTGGAC
TCAAGACGATAGTTACCGGATAAGGCGCAGCGGTCGGGCTGAACGGGGGGTTCGTGCACACAGCCCAGCT
TGGAGCGAACGACCTACACCGAACTGAGATACCTACAGCGTGAGCTATGAGAAAGCGCCACGCTTCCCGA
AGGGAGAAAGGCGGACAGGTATCCGGTAAGCGGCAGGGTCGGAACAGGAGAGCGCACGAGGGAGCTTCCA
GGGGGAAACGCCTGGTATCTTTATAGTCCTGTCGGGTTTCGCCACCTCTGACTTGAGCGTCGATTTTTGT
GATGCTCGTCAGGGGGGCGGAGCCTATGGAAAAACGCCAGCAACGCGGCCTTTTTACGGTTCCTGGCCTT
TTGCTGGCCTTTTGCTCACATGT
